Addgene plasmid #168135: pMS3: pHelper(AvCAST)_AvPSP1_ΔTnsD
Purpose: Inducible expression of AvCAST proteins (except TnsD) with crRNA targeting AvPSP1.
Depositing lab: Feng Zhang. Depositing organization: Broad Institute. Publication: Dual modes of CRISPR-associated transposon homing. Saito M, Ladha A, Strecker J, Faure G, Neumann E, Altae-Tran H, Macrae RK, Zhang F. Cell. 2021 Apr 29;184(9):2441-2453.e18. doi: 10.1016/j.cell.2021.03.006. Epub 2021 Mar 25. PubMed 33770501.
Backbone
  Vector backbone: pCDFDuet-1
  Backbone manufacturer: Millipore Sigma
  Vector type: Bacterial Expression
Growth in bacteria
  Bacterial resistance: Spectinomycin, 50 μg/mL
  Growth temperature: 37°C
  Growth strain: NEB Stable
  Copy number: Low Copy
Gene/Insert 1
  Gene/Insert name: AvCAST minimal CRISPR array (with spacer for AvPSP1)
  Species: Anabaena variabilis
Gene/Insert 2
  Gene/Insert name: AvCAST Cascade proteins (Cas6, Cas8, Cas7 and Cas5)
  Species: Anabaena variabilis
Gene/Insert 3
  Gene/Insert name: AvCAST Tns proteins (TnsA, TnsB, TnsC and TniQ)
  Species: Anabaena variabilis
Terms and licenses: Academic/Nonprofit Terms; Industry Terms: Not Available to Industry
How to cite: pMS3: pHelper(AvCAST)_AvPSP1_ΔTnsD was a gift from Feng Zhang (Addgene plasmid # 168135 ; http://n2t.net/addgene:168135 ; RRID:Addgene_168135)
