[The description below was written by a language model from this plasmid's Addgene catalogue record and pLannotate feature annotations shown in this document.]
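Description:
pMS3: pHelper(AvCAST)_AvPSP1_ΔTnsD is a bacterial expression "helper" plasmid built on the pCDFDuet-1 backbone. It supplies the protein and guide RNA components of the CRISPR-associated transposon (CAST) system from Anabaena variabilis. It replicates in E. coli at low copy from the CloDF13 (CDF) origin, which is compatible with other common origins, so further plasmids can be maintained in the same cell. Selection is by spectinomycin through the aadA (SmR) aminoglycoside adenylyltransferase gene. The backbone also carries lacI under its own promoter.

The roughly 13.5 kb sequence contains three T7 promoter/lac operator units, two of them followed by the T7 gene 10 ribosome binding site, and one annotated T7 terminator. Expression is therefore IPTG-inducible and needs a host that provides T7 RNA polymerase. According to the catalogue entry, these units carry three inserts: a minimal AvCAST CRISPR array whose spacer targets the AvPSP1 protospacer, the Cascade genes (Cas6, Cas8, Cas7 and Cas5), and the transposition genes TnsA, TnsB, TnsC and TniQ. The automated annotation does not label the AvCAST genes or the array. They presumably lie in the long unannotated stretches downstream of the promoters, but the record does not show which insert sits behind which promoter. The short "TcR" and "SET1" fragment hits are likely incidental matches rather than functional elements.

TnsD is deliberately omitted. The plasmid can therefore be used to test crRNA-guided, Cascade-dependent transposition in the absence of TnsD, in line with the associated study of dual homing modes in CRISPR-associated transposons.
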