Features (pLannotate 1.2.2; 20 found; start..end, strand, type, name):
     98..116     +  promoter       T7 promoter: promoter for bacteriophage T7 RNA polymerase
    117..141     +  protein_bind   lac operator: The lac repressor binds to the lac operator to inhibit transcription in E. coli. This inhibition can be relieved by adding lactose or isopropyl-β-D-thiogalactopyranoside (IPTG). lac repressor encoded by lacI
   4095..4112    +  CDS            SET1 (fragment): solubility-enhancement tag derived from T7 phage gene 10B
   4120..4167    +  terminator     T7 terminator: transcription terminator for bacteriophage T7 RNA polymerase
   4278..4313    -  CDS            TcR (fragment): tetracycline efflux protein; tet; confers resistance to tetracycline
   4316..4334    +  promoter       T7 promoter: promoter for bacteriophage T7 RNA polymerase
   4335..4359    +  protein_bind   lac operator: The lac repressor binds to the lac operator to inhibit transcription in E. coli. This inhibition can be relieved by adding lactose or isopropyl-β-D-thiogalactopyranoside (IPTG). lac repressor encoded by lacI
   4374..4396    +  RBS            RBS: efficient ribosome binding site from bacteriophage T7 gene 10 (Olins and Rangwala, 1989)
  10171..10962   -  CDS            SmR: aminoglycoside adenylyltransferase (Murphy, 1985); aadA; confers resistance to spectinomycin and streptomycin
  10963..11054   -  promoter       AmpR promoter: bla
  11102..11783   -  rep_origin     CloDF13 ori (fragment): Plasmids containing the CloDF13 (CDF) origin of replication can be propagated in E. coli cells that contain additional plasmids with compatible origins.
  11808..11905   -  rep_origin     CloDF13 ori (fragment): Plasmids containing the CloDF13 (CDF) origin of replication can be propagated in E. coli cells that contain additional plasmids with compatible origins.
  12002..12066   -  CDS            TcR (fragment): tetracycline efflux protein; tet; confers resistance to tetracycline
  12081..12102   -  protein_bind   CAP binding site: CAP binding activates transcription in the presence of cAMP. E. coli catabolite activator protein
  12115..13197   -  CDS            lacI: lac repressor; lacI; The lac repressor binds to the lac operator to inhibit transcription in E. coli. This inhibition can be relieved by adding lactose or isopropyl-β-D-thiogalactopyranoside (IPTG).
  13198..13275   -  promoter       lacI promoter: lacI
  13283..13318   -  CDS            TcR (fragment): tetracycline efflux protein; tet; confers resistance to tetracycline
  13321..13339   +  promoter       T7 promoter: promoter for bacteriophage T7 RNA polymerase
  13340..13364   +  protein_bind   lac operator: The lac repressor binds to the lac operator to inhibit transcription in E. coli. This inhibition can be relieved by adding lactose or isopropyl-β-D-thiogalactopyranoside (IPTG). lac repressor encoded by lacI
  13379..13401   +  RBS            RBS: efficient ribosome binding site from bacteriophage T7 gene 10 (Olins and Rangwala, 1989)
>Addgene plasmid #168135 | pMS3: pHelper(AvCAST)_AvPSP1_ΔTnsD | addgene full sequence | sequence record 330693 | Addgene NGS Result
CGAGCTCGGCGCGCCTGCAGGTCGACAAGCTTGCGGCCGCATAATGCTTAAGTCGAACAGAAAGTAATCG
TATTGTACACGGCCGCATAATCGAAATTAATACGACTCACTATAGGGGAATTGTGAGCGGATAACAATTC
CCCATCTTAGTATATTAGTTAAGTATAAGAAGGAGATATACATATGATTATTGATAGTAACTTAGTTACG
CAGCTTCCCTCAGAATCATCTTCAAAGCCAAGAGAGCTTTTAATGTCTCAGTTTCCATATATGGATTTAA
CTTTTAGCCTTACGGGTGAGACATTACCTTTCGACCACGGCTATGAATTATTTTCTGCGATCGCCCACTT
TGAACCCAAACTACATACATTAGACACGTTGGGAATTCAGACCATTGCAGGTATTCCCAAGGATGGTGTA
ATTAATCTGACCCAAAATTCTAGGCTTCGTATTCGGATACCAGTAAATCAGGTACGTTTGGTTTATCCAT
TGGCGGGTAAGTCACTGAGAATTGGCAAGCATACAATTCGTTTGGGTATTCCTGACATCTGTTTGCTTCA
ACCTGCGGAGAAACTGCGATCGCGCATTGTGGTAATAAGAGGCTATGAAGAACCTGAAAGTTTTTTAGTC
GTAGCGCAGCGTCAGCTAGAACAACTGGGTATCCAAGCAATTGCTAGCATTCCCACCAAAGCCAATGGCA
AACCAATACGTAGGACTATCAAAATTAAGCGATTTACAGTCGTGGGTTTTGGATTAGAAGTTATAAATTT
AAGCGATGAAGACTCACTGAGGTTGCAAATACATGGTGTAGGAGGAAAGCAAAAGATGGGTTGTGGACTC
TTCATGCCTATTAAGGAAAGGCAATAGCAATTACTCGAAAGCAGATGATGAAGAGAGCAGATAACCCCAA
AATTCAGCTTAATCTCGGCGATCCTAGTATGACTTTATTGCATCGTGCTGGGGTTGCAGGACTTTGGATG
ACGCTCAAAAAACTGGAAAAAATCTATCCAACACCTGCTGAACGTATTGGTAATTTAACTTGGTTGCTAA
CCCCTCACTATATCAATCTTGATTGGGAAGGACAGGATTTCACAGTTTTAGACTGGTTGCTGAAGCAATC
ATTTCAAATCAGCGATGAGGGTTTAATTTCCCTGACAGGGTTAGATTCTCAAAACATGGATATTCAAAAT
CAAATAATTATCCATCAAGGTATCACAGCCACTTTTACACAACATAATAAATTTTTTAAGTCTGCGGGTC
AACAATCTAAGCAACTAATTATTGATGGTATTCAGGTTAGGGTTGATTATAAGAAAGCTGCTTCCTATGC
TCATCAACATTTTGCTAAACATTTATGTGACCAGTACGGACAATTGCTAAAAGAGCCAATTGGTATCAGG
GGATGGCTCTATCCAGGAGCAGTAGTTCGCCATTATGCTTTTAAAGAACAAACAGCATTTGAAGAAAAAG
CAGAATATGCTCTAGCGTTGTTGTTCGCTCCTATGGCTTGTCAATATTTTGTGCTGCGATCGCACACCGA
ACCATCACATACAAACTATGTTTTGGTTATTCCTGAAGTAATTGATTTAGAACTTTATGCACATTTTTTG
TGGTGTTTGGGTAACTTAGATTATAAACATTTTCACGTATCTAGCTTAGGAGATGCTGGATTAAAATTTC
TTAATTATAAAACAACACAAATGCCTACTTCCAATTTTTTAAAACGATGTCAAATAATCTTTTTTAGTAC
AAAAGCTTGGTCAGAACAGCAAAAAACTCGTGCAGAAATAGCAATCATAGAATTAAATTCTTCAGTTAAT
TATCTTTATAAGCTTAGTTGTATTTGTTTTCCAGAATGTCAAATTGTTTTATATAAAAATCAACATTATT
TGCTTCCAAGTTTAATAAAAGGAATAATCGCCAATAATCTAGCAATGGGTCGGTCTTGGTGGGCTAATTG
GATTTCATTTATTAAAAATAAAAAATCATTTAAACAATTTACTGATGAGTATAAAGGAATTAATAAGATG
ATTCAGGACTCAGAATGGGATATAGAAGCTCAAAAGCTATTTATTCAAGCTTGTCATGAAGCATTAAGAA
AAATATATGCCAAAATTTATAGCAGAACAAAAGAAGGTGAATACGCTCAAATAGAACGAGAAAATACACG
CATTTTATCTCAGTTAAAACGCTGCACCAATACTGACAATTTCCGAAAATTTATTGCAGAGTTTTGGGGA
AGGGCAGGGCAAATAGCAATTCTGGAAGAACATTGGATGGAATTACTTCCATTGACTACAGGGATAGGCA
ATTGGAAAGTGGCCAGGGACTTAACTTTTATTGCAATGGCTAGCTACCCAAAGAATAAAATAACAGAGGT
AGAGGTAAAACCATCACAAATATCGGAGCTAAATACTGAATAAACTTCATATTTTTTGATTTGATTAAGA
ACAAAATATTAATTGTTTAGGTAATGGTGGAATGTTTCATCTGTTTGGTAATATTTTGACTAGTTATGGA
ACCGCCGCTAATAATCGTGGTGAAAATGAAGGTAATACCACTACGTTACAAAAATTAATTTGGAAAGGTG
AAGTTCACTCTACTGTTTCATCTGAGGCAATTCGTTGGGCATTGCGATATTATTGGCAAAATGCTGGCTA
TCCTGTGAATAGACGTTGGGATGAAAATGCTCAACCAGTACCCGATCACATCTTGCAAGATCCTAATTTT
GATGATATTCGCTTCATTGATGATGATGTCTTGGGATTTATGCAAGCGGAAGCAGCAAAAGTTGAAGCAG
CAGTTGAATCCGAAGTTGAAATCCAGAACTCAACTCAAGATGAGGACAAAAAACTTTCTCAAGGTAAGGA
GAAAGAAACTGCAAAACGTAAGCGTAAGGAAAAACCTAAAGGGAAAATAACTACTAGACGAGGTGTATTA
GAAGTCACTCGTGCAGTTTCAACAATTCCTTATGCTGGTGATCTTACTTTCAATGCTATGAGTGGAAAGA
AAGGACGAACATCTCTTTATTCTACAGAAGTTCATGCTACTCGATATCAATATGGCTTCGCATTAACACC
CAATAGCCTCAAAGATAAATCTCGCATTAATGCTGTCCTCGATAGCTTAATTTCTATTGGAGAAGTGGCA
GGAAATCACGCTCGTTTTCTCTATGATTTTTCTCCTGATAGCATCATATTACGGTGGACACACGATTTCT
CACCTCGGTTACTTTACTGTTTTGAAGAAGATGAACTTAGAAATATATCAACACCGGATTTAGTAAGGCG
GGTAGAATCTGGAGATATAGACCCTAAAGAATTATGGATAGGAGGGGCAATTTCTAGCACTCTGGAAGAT
TTAGGGGCAAATGTGTTTCCCGGAGTGAAGACAACAGTTGAAGCATTAAAACAGGTGATTATTGAAGATT
TGCAGTTGTCGTTAAGGAGTTCATGATATGACGACAATTGCCTTAAAAGTAGAAGTTCCCATAGCTTGTT
TTCGGCAGTCTCGTGCTAGGGAATATGGCGAAACTTACCCTGTACCACCACCATCGACAGTATATGGAAT
GTTACTATCTCTTGTTGGAGAAGTGGATAGATACAAACACTGCGGTGTGAAGCTGGCGATCGCACTTCTA
TCTGAACCAGAAAAGTCAACTGTTATTCGCACCTTTCACCGATTTAAGACGAAGAATATCCATGACTCTA
AAAATAATAAACCTGATTATCAGGAGTTATTAACTAATATAGAATTTATAGTTTGGGTGGATGCTGGAGT
AGATAAAGCTAAACCAAATTTAGTGGAACGTTTAGCAGAGGCATTGACTAACCCGGCTTCTATTAATAGG
TTTGGTGGATTATGTTTAGGTGAAAGTCGGGATTTAGTGAATGATGTTACCCTTTTACCTAAAAATTACT
ATGCAGAATCAATGCGATGGTTAATTCGAGATGAATATGGGTTACTAACTTTACCTTACTGGGTAGACCA
TGTAGGTTCGCGGGGAACGCGATGGCTACGTTACGAGATTCAGAAATGTCCAGTCTTTCAACCACCTGAA
TTATCTTGGACTTCAGTTCAAAGTAATTAGCCTAGGCTGCTGCCACCGCTGAGCAATAACTAGCATAACC
CCTTGGGGCCTCTAAACGGGTCTTGAGGGGTTTTTTGCTGAAACCTCAGGCATTTGAGAAGCACACGGTC
ACACTGCTTCCGGTAGTCAATAAACCGGTAAACCAGCAATAGACATAAGCGGCTATTTAACGACCCTGCC
CTGGATCTCGACGCTCTCCCTTATGCGACTCCTGCATTAGGAAATTAATACGACTCACTATAGGGGAATT
GTGAGCGGATAACAATTCCCCTGTAGAAATAATTTTGTTTAACTTTAATAAGGAGATATACCATGGTTAG
GGGTAGAAGGGAATGGACTCAAGCTAAATATGAGCGATATATAAAAGAAGGTCGTGGCCGAGGAAGTGGT
AAGCACTATAAACCTTGGCTTACAATCCAAGATGTTCCCTCTAAAGGACGTTCTTCTAGAACTCCTGGTT
GGAAAACAAATCGAGTACATCATTTCTTCTCAGACCATGAAAAACGGCTATTTTATTTGTTTGAGTGGTC
AGATATAGTCACAGATATAAGAGAGCAATTTCCTTTAGACAATCTCGATCTAGCCATGAGTATTGCTACA
GACATAGGTATAAAGTACCCTGTAGATACACAAAGTGGCACTCCTCACGTTTTAACAAGCGACTTTATGC
TTACAGTCAACCGCGATGGGAAGCAGATGCAGATTGCCCGGACTGTTAAGCCGTCAACAGAACTGGAGAA
AAAGCAAGTTAATGAGAAATTCGAGATAGAAAGACAATATTACTTAGCAAAGGGTATTGACTGGGGAATT
ATCACAGAAAAAGAAATTCCCAGGCTTTTAGCTGAAAATGTTGAGTGGGTTCATTCTGCTTATAGGCTAG
AAGCAAATTCTGAAATGGACACTGCACAACTGAGTGAATTGTCAACAATTTTAAAATCTAAGCTTCAGGA
AGAAGATACAACTATAAATAGAGTAACTACTGCTTTAGACAAAGAAATGAATATAAATTCCGGTACATCA
CTTTATGTATTTAAACATTTAATTGCTAGGAAAGAAATCCTTGTGGATCTAGTAGCAATAAAATTATCTG
CTTGTCCGTCAACTAAAGTTATTGAAAAAATAATATTTTAGACCCACATGATAGGTAAATAATATGGTTA
AAGATTTATTTGTCAATGATTTAATAGAGTGGATTGTATACCAAAACACTCATATAGTCGAAAGAATTAT
TTGGATAGATGAAGGTTACATTATTGCATTTGTTATAGATATTAATGCTAAGAAAGGTCTACCTGAACCA
AGGAAAATATCAGATATTTTAGAAGCTATAACTGAAGGTATTGCTTTTAAGCAGCAACAAGATCCTTGGG
CAAGAATTATTCGGGATGAAAATTTGACAGATAAGGAAAAGGAATACAGAGATAAAGCTTGGGAGATAAT
TTCATCATTAATTATAGAAGAACCATCAATATATTATAGAAATTTTAGAGGATCGATGGTTAAAGAAGCG
GTTGAAAAGTACAACGAAGAAAGGGATAAAGATAAATTAGTAGAAAAAACCGTCTATGGTTATTTGAGAA
GATTTTGGCAGAGAGGAAAAACTATAAATGCTCTCATACCTGATTTTATCAATTCATCAGGTAAGGGCAA
GATTCGAGGACAATCGGGCAAGAAGAGAGGAAGACCAAGAAAATATGCACATGACCCAGATATTGGTGAA
GGTGTAAATGTTACAGAAGAAGATAGAAAGATTTTTAGAGTATCTATAAGCAAATTTTACAATAATCCAA
AAGAAAACTACTTAACAACAGCCTATGAATTAATGGTGAAAGAATATTACAAGGAAGGAATTAGATATGA
CGAGAATGGTGTTCAAAAATCTATATTAACCCCAACTGATAAAATACCTACAATTACTCAATTCAAATAC
TGGTATCAACTTGAACAGGATGATGTTACCAAAACTTTAACATCTCGAAAAGGAGCCAAGCGAGTAGCTT
TAGAGAATAGAGCAATTTTGGGAAACTCTAAGATGGAAACTATTGGCCCTGGTTCTAGATATCAAATTGA
TGCCACAGTTGCTGATGTATATTTAGTTTCAAAATATAACCGTGACTGGATAATTGGTAGACCAGTTATC
TATGTAATTATTGATGTTTTTAGTAGAATGATTACAGGTGTTTATGTCGGTTTAGAAGGCCCATCTTGGA
TAGGAGCAATGATGGCACTAGCCAATGTAGCTACAGATAAAACCCTGTTTTGCCAGGAATATAACATTAA
TATTACTGAAAATGAATGGCCTTGCAATCAAATGCCAGATGCAATTTTAGGAGATAGGGGAGAATTAGCA
GGTATGACAGTAGAAACATTAATCCCTAATCTTTATGTTCGTATTGAAAATGCAGCTTCCTATAGAGCAG
ATTGGAAAGGGTTAGTAGAAAGACACTTTCGTATAATTCATGAATATGTAAAACCTTTTTTACCTGGTTA
TGTGGATACGGATTTTAGGCAAAGAGGTGCAAGGGATTATAGGCTTGATGGCAAACTTGATATAGATCAA
TTTACTGAGATTATTATTCGTTTAATTGTTCACCATAACAATAAACCTCTTACTGAATATGAAAGAGATG
AAGCAATGATTGCTGATGATACCCCTCCTATACCTAGAGAGTTGTGGAAGTGGGGTATCGCCAATCGTTC
TGGCAGACTCAGAACTTTTTCTGAAGATATTGTCAAATTGAACTTGATGCCTACTGAGAAAGCAACTATT
ACTGCTAAAGGCATCAAAATGAGAGGTAAGGAGATGTACTATACCTGTGATAGTGCTAAAAATGAGCAAT
GGTTTGAAAAAGCTAGAAGTAATCTCCTTTCTAAGTCAGAAAAATCATTGATTGTATCTTATGACATCAG
AAAGCCAAACTTCATTTATCTTCCATCTAGTGATGGTAGAGATTTTGAAAAATGTTTTCTTATTGACTTA
GAAGGGCGGTATGCTAATAAAAACTTTCATGATATTGAATATCTGCTTGCTTATGAAGAATTGCAAAGAC
AGAAAAGCCAAGGTAAACAGCTACAAGAAAAGGTAGATTTAATAGCTGATATTGAAAGCATAGTAGATAG
AGCAGAAAAAATGACTGATGCTTCTCAATATCATAATTTAAGTAAGAGCAAGAAAGTTTCTGGAATAAGA
GATAATAGGGCTTTTGAAAAGGCTAAACGACGAGAGAATGAAGGATTTGAATTAGCAATTACAGATAATC
AGAGCAGTTTTCAGGTTGCAGAGAGTACAGCAGAAACCTCCGAACAGCCAGAATCACTACAGCCAAACCA
TCTGAATCTTCTTAAGAAAAAGCGACAGGAGCGAAAACGTGGACAGAATTGAGAGTGAACTGGTTAAAAT
TCCTAATGGAGAACTAGCAGTTATTGCCAGATATATAGATCAAAAACTGCCAGAATACAACACTAATCCA
TTAATTCAGGCATTACCTCCTATCCTATCAGCAGCAGAATTTATAGATAAAGTAGCCAGAGAACCAAATT
TTGATGAACAAGAGAGAGAGCTAGAACCACATTATAGATTTCATTGTATTGAGAGGTTATCTAGATATTT
TGACCCTCAAAATAAAACTCTTGAATTACAAAAAGTTATTTGTACGCTTATCATGACAGGCTATCTGTCA
AGGAACCTTTTAAAACCTGAATATGCAAATCGCTCTAGGCAAATTTATAATGCAATAGGTAATGGAGGAG
GTAAAAATTTAGAAAACTATGTTAATCTTCCTACATCTGCGTCCGGCTTAACTCTAATTGGCCCATCAGG
TATTGGAAAGACTACAAATTTCAAAAATATTCTTGAGCTTTATCCCCAAATAATTTTTCATCCTGATTAT
AGTGTTTACCAAATAGTTTGGCTGCGGGTAGATTGCCCTAAAACTTTAAAGGGGTTATGTATAGATACTT
TTGCAGGTATCGATAAATTGTTAGGAACTAATTTATTAAAGAAATTTAACCCAGCACGCACATCTGAAGA
TTATCTATTGGCTCAACTTGCACAAACAGCACACACTCATCATCTAGGAGTTTTGGTGATTGATGAAATA
CAAAATTTAGCAACTGCAAAAAGAAATAGAGACGAAATATTAAATTTTTTAGTAAAGCTCGATAATACTA
TTGGAATTCCAGTTATTCGTGTAGGTACGAATGAAGCCATTAGTTTTCTTCAAGGTAATCTTAGAAATGC
TAGAAGAAATACTGGAGAAGGAAGTAGAATGTGGGATAGAATGGTAAATAATGATGAATGGTGTTACTTT
TTAGAAGGAATATGGGAATACCAATGGACAAAAACACCTGTTCATTTCTCGGATGAAATAAAAGAAGTTT
TTTATGATGAAAGCCAGGGAATTATTGATATTGCTATAAAACTTTACAAAATGGTTCAATGGAGAGCGAT
TTCAATAGGTGACCAAGAAATTATTACGGTTGATCTGATTCGTCAAGTAGCTAAAGAAGGATTGTATTTA
GTAAAGCCAATGCTAGATGCAATTAGGTTAGGGGACAGAGAGTGGATGATTAAATATAAGGATATTGCTC
CTCTCGATATTACGGAATATCACAATAGATGTGTATCTGAGATTGATGCTAAAGATTTGACAGAGATTAA
GAGATTAGCTAAAAAGCAGCAGAATCAGCAGAAAGTATCTCCGAAGCTCAATTATGTAATTAGTGAGCTG
TTGAAATTGGAAGTAGAATCTGGTAAAGCAAAGGAATGTGCAGAACAAATTGTTTATAGTCATGAAGATC
CAGACATTCCAATTCCATCTTTAGTTAATAAGGCATATGCTCTTGCTTTGCAAGGATGTCAAGTAAATGA
GAGTCTTGCTAAAACAAGTACCAGGAAAGCTAAATTAAAGACAAAGTACCAAGAGAATGATATTCGGCGA
ATTGTCGAGAATGCCAAGAAAGACAAAAAATCTGCATACGAGGATTTGAAATTAGCAGGTATAATCAAAA
ATCCAGTTGAAGATTTTATCAATATTTAGCTTCTAAATGCTTAGTTTTTTCCCAACTCTGTATCCCGATG
AACTTTTATATAGCACTTTAGCTAGATACCATATTCGGAGTGGAAATAAAAGTTTCAAGCAAACTGACTT
AGAGCTATTCGGTTACAGTTCCCAACAAATATGCAAAATTACCTTAACTAATAATTTAAATTATTTAGTG
AAAAACTTACCTTTACGCTCCCAGCAAAAAGTTGAGAATTTACTACAAAATCATACTTTATATTCCTTTT
ATGCAACTTTATTAATGCCGCAGGAGGCTTGGCTGCTGAAAAACTCAATGAGTAATAAATTCAGTGGGTC
TATACTAGATTTTGCTAAAGTGGCTAATAATTCTAGTGATGATTCAAAAAAATTTTTAAAATTTTGCCCT
GAATGTTTAGAGAAAGATACCCAAAAGTATGGTGAACCTTACTGGCATAGAATACATCAAGTCCCTGGCA
TTTTAGTTTGTCCAATTCATCGTGTTGTTTTACACAATAGCTGTATAGAAGTTGAATCGAAAGGCATACA
TTATCATGCTGCCAGCATAGATAATTGTTTATTAGCAAATAATGTGAAAAAATTGACAAATAAAACTGTA
GAAACACTTTCAATACTGGCACATGATATTAATTGGCTAATTCATAGCAGTTTTGCCTTTCAAGGTTTGG
CTTGGCTTCGCGCTCAGTACCAGCGTTACTTATTGGATAAAGGACTGCTAAAAACCTTTGCTGGTGGCAA
GTTTAAGTTTAATGATTGTGGTTTTGCCCAGCTTATATTTGAGTTTTATGGTCAAGAATCCTTAGAAGCC
CTCAATCCAAAGCTGACCCAAAATCAAGGTAAATATTTTTCTCACTGCTTGTTTGGATGCGACTTAAACC
CAGCAATTGACCGCATAACTCATATCTTAATGATAAAATTTTTAGCAAATTCTATAGAAGAGTTCTTTCA
GTCATAACTTAAGTCGAACAGAAAGTAATCGTATTGTACACCATCGTGGCCGGATCTTGCGGCCCCTCGG
CTTGAACGAATTGTTAGACATTATTTGCCGACTACCTTGGTGATCTCGCCTTTCACGTAGTGGACAAATT
CTTCCAACTGATCTGCGCGCGAGGCCAAGCGATCTTCTTCTTGTCCAAGATAAGCCTGTCTAGCTTCAAG
TATGACGGGCTGATACTGGGCCGGCAGGCGCTCCATTGCCCAGTCGGCAGCGACATCCTTCGGCGCGATT
TTGCCGGTTACTGCGCTGTACCAAATGCGGGACAACGTAAGCACTACATTTCGCTCATCGCCAGCCCAGT
CGGGCGGCGAGTTCCATAGCGTTAAGGTTTCATTTAGCGCCTCAAATAGATCCTGTTCAGGAACCGGATC
AAAGAGTTCCTCCGCCGCTGGACCTACCAAGGCAACGCTATGTTCTCTTGCTTTTGTCAGCAAGATAGCC
AGATCAATGTCGATCGTGGCTGGCTCGAAGATACCTGCAAGAATGTCATTGCGCTGCCATTCTCCAAATT
GCAGTTCGCGCTTAGCTGGATAACGCCACGGAATGATGTCGTCGTGCACAACAATGGTGACTTCTACAGC
GCGGAGAATCTCGCTCTCTCCAGGGGAAGCCGAAGTTTCCAAAAGGTCGTTGATCAAAGCTCGCCGCGTT
GTTTCATCAAGCCTTACGGTCACCGTAACCAGCAAATCAATATCACTGTGTGGCTTCAGGCCGCCATCCA
CTGCGGAGCCGTACAAATGTACGGCCAGCAACGTCGGTTCGAGATGGCGCTCGATGACGCCAACTACCTC
TGATAGTTGAGTCGATACTTCGGCGATCACCGCTTCCCTCATACTCTTCCTTTTTCAATATTATTGAAGC
ATTTATCAGGGTTATTGTCTCATGAGCGGATACATATTTGAATGTATTTAGAAAAATAAACAAATAGCTA
GCTCACTCGGTCGCTACGCTCCGGGCGTGAGACTGCGGCGGGCGCTGCGGACACATACAAAGTTACCCAC
AGATTCCGTGGATAAGCAGGGGACTAACATGTGAGGCAAAACAGCAGGGCCGCGCCGGTGGCGTTTTTCC
ATAGGCTCCGCCCTCCTGCCAGAGTTCACATAAACAGACGCTTTTCCGGTGCATCTGTGGGAGCCGTGAG
GCTCAACCATGAATCTGACAGTACGGGCGAAACCCGACAGGACTTAAAGATCCCCACCGTTTCCGGCGGG
TCGCTCCCTCTTGCGCTCTCCTGTTCCGACCCTGCCGTTTACCGGATACCTGTTCCGCCTTTCTCCCTTA
CGGGAAGTGTGGCGCTTTCTCATAGCTCACACACTGGTATCTCGGCTCGGTGTAGGTCGTTCGCTCCAAG
CTGGGCTGTAAGCAAGAACTCCCCGTTCAGCCCGACTGCTGCGCCTTATCCGGTAACTGTTCACTTGAGT
CCAACCCGGAAAAGCACGGTAAAACGCCACTGGCAGCAGCCATTGGTAACTGGGAGTTCGCAGAGGATTT
GTTTAGCTAAACACGCGGTTGCTCTTGAAGTGTGCGCCAAAGTCCGGCTACACTGGAAGGACAGATTTGG
TTGCTGTGCTCTGCGAAAGCCAGTTACCACGGTTAAGCAGTTCCCCAACTGACTTAACCTTCGATCAAAC
CACCTCCCCAGGTGGTTTTTTCGAAGGTTAAGTCAGTTGGGGAACTGCTTAACCTTCGATCAAACCACCT
CCCCAGGTGGTTTTTTCGTTTACAGGGCAAAAGATTACGCGCAGAAAAAAAGGATCTCAAGAAGATCCTT
TGATCTTTTCTACTGAACCGCTCTAGATTTCAGTGCAATTTATCTCTTCAAATGTAGCACCTGAAGTCAG
CCCCATACGATATAAGTTGTAATTCTCATGTTAGTCATGCCCCGCGCCCACCGGAAGGAGCTGACTGGGT
TGAAGGCTCTCAAGGGCATCGGTCGAGATCCCGGTGCCTAATGAGTGAGCTAACTTACATTAATTGCGTT
GCGCTCACTGCCCGCTTTCCAGTCGGGAAACCTGTCGTGCCAGCTGCATTAATGAATCGGCCAACGCGCG
GGGAGAGGCGGTTTGCGTATTGGGCGCCAGGGTGGTTTTTCTTTTCACCAGTGAGACGGGCAACAGCTGA
TTGCCCTTCACCGCCTGGCCCTGAGAGAGTTGCAGCAAGCGGTCCACGCTGGTTTGCCCCAGCAGGCGAA
AATCCTGTTTGATGGTGGTTAACGGCGGGATATAACATGAGCTGTCTTCGGTATCGTCGTATCCCACTAC
CGAGATGTCCGCACCAACGCGCAGCCCGGACTCGGTAATGGCGCGCATTGCGCCCAGCGCCATCTGATCG
TTGGCAACCAGCATCGCAGTGGGAACGATGCCCTCATTCAGCATTTGCATGGTTTGTTGAAAACCGGACA
TGGCACTCCAGTCGCCTTCCCGTTCCGCTATCGGCTGAATTTGATTGCGAGTGAGATATTTATGCCAGCC
AGCCAGACGCAGACGCGCCGAGACAGAACTTAATGGGCCCGCTAACAGCGCGATTTGCTGGTGACCCAAT
GCGACCAGATGCTCCACGCCCAGTCGCGTACCGTCTTCATGGGAGAAAATAATACTGTTGATGGGTGTCT
GGTCAGAGACATCAAGAAATAACGCCGGAACATTAGTGCAGGCAGCTTCCACAGCAATGGCATCCTGGTC
ATCCAGCGGATAGTTAATGATCAGCCCACTGACGCGTTGCGCGAGAAGATTGTGCACCGCCGCTTTACAG
GCTTCGACGCCGCTTCGTTCTACCATCGACACCACCACGCTGGCACCCAGTTGATCGGCGCGAGATTTAA
TCGCCGCGACAATTTGCGACGGCGCGTGCAGGGCCAGACTGGAGGTGGCAACGCCAATCAGCAACGACTG
TTTGCCCGCCAGTTGTTGTGCCACGCGGTTGGGAATGTAATTCAGCTCCGCCATCGCCGCTTCCACTTTT
TCCCGCGTTTTCGCAGAAACGTGGCTGGCCTGGTTCACCACGCGGGAAACGGTCTGATAAGAGACACCGG
CATACTCTGCGACATCGTATAACGTTACTGGTTTCACATTCACCACCCTGAATTGACTCTCTTCCGGGCG
CTATCATGCCATACCGCGAAAGGTTTTGCGCCATTCGATGGTGTCCGGGATCTCGACGCTCTCCCTTATG
CGACTCCTGCATTAGGAAATTAATACGACTCACTATAGGGGAATTGTGAGCGGATAACAATTCCCCTGTA
GAAATAATTTTGTTTAACTTTAATAAGGAGATATACCATGGTGCTTTAACATTAGATGTCGTTAGGCGTT
GAGCAGAGAAGTCATTTAATAAGGCCACTGTTAAACGTAGATGTGCTTTAACATTAGATGTCGTTAGGCG
TTGAGCAGATCCGAATT
